Addgene plasmid #134303: CMV-Citron1
Purpose: Mammalian expression of direct-response citrate sensor
Depositing lab: Robert Campbell. Depositing organization: University of Alberta. Publication: High-Performance Intensiometric Direct- and Inverse-Response Genetically Encoded Biosensors for Citrate. Zhao Y, Shen Y, Wen Y, Campbell RE. ACS Cent Sci. 2020 Aug 26;6(8):1441-1450. doi: 10.1021/acscentsci.0c00518. Epub 2020 Jul 9. PubMed 32875085.
Backbone
  Vector backbone: pcDNA
  Backbone size w/o insert (bp): 5300
  Total vector size (bp): 6400
  Vector type: Mammalian Expression
Growth in bacteria
  Bacterial resistance: Ampicillin, 100 μg/mL
  Growth temperature: 37°C
  Growth strain: DH5alpha
  Copy number: High Copy
Gene/Insert
  Gene/Insert name: Citron1
  Insert size (bp): 1100
  Promoter: CMV
  Cloning method: Restriction Enzyme; 5′ cloning site XhoI (not destroyed); 3′ cloning site HindIII (not destroyed)
  Sequencing primers: 5′ TAATACGACTCACTATAGGG; 3′ TAGAAGGCACAGTCGAGG
Terms and licenses: Academic/Nonprofit Terms; Industry Terms: Not Available to Industry
How to cite: CMV-Citron1 was a gift from Robert Campbell (Addgene plasmid # 134303 ; http://n2t.net/addgene:134303 ; RRID:Addgene_134303)
