[The description below was written by a language model from this plasmid's Addgene catalogue record and pLannotate feature annotations shown in this document.]
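Description:
CMV-Citron1 is a mammalian expression plasmid built on a pcDNA backbone (about 6.4–6.5 kb in total) that encodes Citron1, a genetically encoded, intensiometric fluorescent biosensor for citrate with a direct response, meaning that its fluorescence increases when citrate is bound. It is propagated in E. coli through a high-copy ColE1/pUC-type origin and selected with ampicillin via the β-lactamase gene and its own promoter. An f1 origin is also present, which would permit single-stranded DNA production. For selection in mammalian cells, the backbone carries a neomycin/kanamycin phosphotransferase gene driven by the SV40 enhancer/early promoter and terminated by the SV40 polyadenylation signal, the usual arrangement for G418 selection of stable transfectants.

The roughly 1.1 kb insert sits between XhoI and HindIII sites, downstream of the human CMV immediate early enhancer and promoter and upstream of the bovine growth hormone polyadenylation signal. A T7 promoter lies just ahead of the coding region. The feature table shows how the sensor is arranged: a GFP-derived fragment, then a fragment of CitA, the Klebsiella pneumoniae sensor histidine kinase whose periplasmic domain binds citrate, and then a second GFP-derived fragment. This indicates that the citrate-binding domain is inserted into a green fluorescent protein, so that conformational change on ligand binding can alter the chromophore environment and hence brightness. No targeting signal or epitope tag is annotated. Small annotations such as the truncated HIV LTR, ble, lacI and bom fragments appear to be backbone remnants or partial matches rather than functional parts. The plasmid is intended for transfection into mammalian cells to image citrate levels.
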