Features (pLannotate 1.2.2; 22 found; start..end, strand, type, name):
    110..489     +  enhancer       CMV enhancer: human cytomegalovirus immediate early enhancer
    490..693     +  promoter       CMV promoter: human cytomegalovirus (CMV) immediate early promoter
    689..722     +  LTR            5' LTR (truncated) (fragment): truncated 5' long terminal repeat (LTR) from HIV-1
    738..756     +  promoter       T7 promoter: promoter for bacteriophage T7 RNA polymerase
    803..1237    +  CDS            EGFP (fragment): the original enhanced GFP (Yang et al., 1996) mammalian codon-optimized
   1241..1633    +  CDS            citA (fragment): CITA_KLEPN - Experimental evidence at protein level: Swiss-Prot protein existence level 1. Member of the two-component regulatory system CitA/CitB. Probably activates CitB by phosphorylation. The periplasmic domain binds H-citrate(2-), which is essential for induction of the citrate- fermentation genes. From Klebsiella pneumoniae.
   1643..1909    +  CDS            cEGFP (fragment): cEGFP is a basic (constitutively fluorescent) green fluorescent protein published in 2008, derived from Aequorea victoria.
   1945..2169    +  polyA_signal   bGH poly(A) signal: bovine growth hormone polyadenylation signal
   2173..2194    +  promoter       SV40 promoter (fragment): SV40 enhancer and early promoter
   2215..2643    +  rep_origin     f1 ori (sequence partly withheld): f1 bacteriophage origin of replication; arrow indicates direction of (+) strand synthesis
   2657..2986    +  promoter       SV40 promoter: SV40 enhancer and early promoter
   3053..3844    +  CDS            neo: KKA2_KLEPN - Also known as kan, nptII. Experimental evidence at protein level: Swiss-Prot protein existence level 1. Resistance to kanamycin, neomycin, paromomycin, ribostamycin, butirosin and gentamicin B. From Klebsiella pneumoniae.
   3868..4026    +  CDS            ble (fragment): BLE_KLEPN - Experimental evidence at protein level: Swiss-Prot protein existence level 1. Binding protein with a strong affinity to the bleomycin family of antibiotics. Binds to CL990; an antimitotic-antibiotic compound. From Klebsiella pneumoniae.
   4021..4142    +  polyA_signal   SV40 poly(A) signal: SV40 polyadenylation signal
   4215..4231    -  protein_bind   lac operator: The lac repressor binds to the lac operator to inhibit transcription in E. coli. This inhibition can be relieved by adding lactose or isopropyl-β-D-thiogalactopyranoside (IPTG). lac repressor encoded by lacI
   4239..4269    -  promoter       lac promoter: promoter for the E. coli lac operon
   4284..4305    -  protein_bind   CAP binding site: CAP binding activates transcription in the presence of cAMP. E. coli catabolite activator protein
   4318..4410    -  CDS            lacI (fragment): lac repressor; lacI; The lac repressor binds to the lac operator to inhibit transcription in E. coli. This inhibition can be relieved by adding lactose or isopropyl-β-D-thiogalactopyranoside (IPTG).
   4593..5181    -  rep_origin     ori: high-copy-number ColE1/pMB1/pBR322/pUC origin of replication
   5352..6212    -  CDS            AmpR: β-lactamase; bla; confers resistance to ampicillin, carbenicillin, and related antibiotics
   6213..6317    -  promoter       AmpR promoter: bla
   6376..6428    -  misc_feature   bom (fragment): basis of mobility region from pBR322
>Addgene plasmid #134303 | CMV-Citron1 | addgene full sequence | sequence record 263415 | Addgene NGS Result
AAAATTTAAGCTACAACAAGGCAAGGCTTGACCGACAATTGCATGAAGAATCTGCTTAGGGTTAGGCGTT
TTGCGCTGCTTCGCGATGTACGGGCCAGATATACGCGTTGACATTGATTATTGACTAGTTATTAATAGTA
ATCAATTACGGGGTCATTAGTTCATAGCCCATATATGGAGTTCCGCGTTACATAACTTACGGTAAATGGC
CCGCCTGGCTGACCGCCCAACGACCCCCGCCCATTGACGTCAATAATGACGTATGTTCCCATAGTAACGC
CAATAGGGACTTTCCATTGACGTCAATGGGTGGAGTATTTACGGTAAACTGCCCACTTGGCAGTACATCA
AGTGTATCATATGCCAAGTACGCCCCCTATTGACGTCAATGACGGTAAATGGCCCGCCTGGCATTATGCC
CAGTACATGACCTTATGGGACTTTCCTACTTGGCAGTACATCTACGTATTAGTCATCGCTATTACCATGG
TGATGCGGTTTTGGCAGTACATCAATGGGCGTGGATAGCGGTTTGACTCACGGGGATTTCCAAGTCTCCA
CCCCATTGACGTCAATGGGAGTTTGTTTTGGCACCAAAATCAACGGGACTTTCCAAAATGTCGTAACAAC
TCCGCCCCATTGACGCAAATGGGCGGTAGGCGTGTACGGTGGGAGGTCTATATAAGCAGAGCTCTCTGGC
TAACTAGAGAACCCACTGCTTACTGGCTTATCGAAATTAATACGACTCACTATAGGGAGACCCAAGCTGG
CTAGCGTTTAAACGGGCCCTCTAGACTCGAGAATGGCGAGCAAGGGCGAGGAGCTGTTCACCGGGGTGGT
GCCCATCCTGGCCGAGCTGGACGGCGACGTAAACGGCCACAAGTTCAGCGTGTCCGGCGAGGGTGAGGGC
GATGCCACCTACGGCAAGTTGACCATGAAGTTCATCTGCACCACCGGCAAGCTGCCCGTGCCCTGGCCCA
CCCTCGTGACCACCCTGACCTACGGCGTGCAGTGCTTCAGCCGCTACCCCGACCACATGAGGCAGCACGA
CTTCTTCAAGTCCGCCATGCCCGAAGGCTACATCCAGGAGCGCACCATCTTCTTCAAGGGCGACGGCAAC
TACAAGACCCGCGCCGAGGTGAAGTTCGAGGGCGACACCCTGGTGAACCGCATCGAACTGAAGGGCGCCG
ACTTCAGGGAGGACGGCAACATCCTGGGGCACAAGCTGGTGTACAACATGGTGACCGAGGAGCGTCTGCA
TCATCAGGTCGGGCAACGGGCGCTGATTCAGGCGATGCAGATTTCGACGATGCCAGAGCTGGTGGAGGCA
GTGCAGAAACGCGATCTCGCCAGGATCAAAGCCCTTATCGACCCCATGCGTTCGTTCCCCGACGCCACCT
ACATCACCGTCGGTGATGCCAGCGGCCAGCGCCTCTATCACGTCAATCCTGATGAAATCGGCAAATCGAT
GGTAGGCGGCGATAGCGATGAGGCGTTGATAAACGCTAAAGGCTACGTGTCAGTGCGCAAAGGCTCGCTG
GGATCGTCGCTGCGCGGTAAATCGCCGATTCTGGACGCAACCGGCAGGGTGGTCGGCATTGTGTCGGTAG
GCTATACCATTGAGCAACTGGAATCGAATTTGGTCTATATCAAGGCCGACAAACAGAAGAACGGCATCAA
GGCGAACTTCCACGTCCGCCACAACATCGAGGACGGCGGCGTGCAGCTCGCCTACCACTACCAGCAGAAC
ACCCCCATCGGCGACGGCCCCGTGCTGCTGCCCGACAACCACTACCTGAGCGTGCAGTCCGAGCTTTCGA
AAGACCCCAACGAGAAGCGCGATCACATGGTCCTGCAGGAGCACGTGACCGCCGCCGGGATCACTCTCGG
CATGGCCGAGCTGTTCAAGTAAAAGCTTAAGTTTAAACCGCTGATCAGCCTCGACTGTGCCTTCTAGTTG
CCAGCCATCTGTTGTTTGCCCCTCCCCCGTGCCTTCCTTGACCCTGGAAGGTGCCACTCCCACTGTCCTT
TCCTAATAAAATGAGGAAATTGCATCGCATTGTCTGAGTAGGTGTCATTCTATTCTGGGGGGTGGGGTGG
GGCAGGACAGCAAGGGGGAGGATTGGGAAGACAATAGCAGGCATGCTGGGGATGCGGTGGGCTCTATGGC
TTCTGAGGCGGAAAGAACCAGCTGGGGCTCTAGGGGGTATCCCC
[124 nt withheld, positions 2215-2338]
C
[91 nt withheld, positions 2340-2430]
A
[49 nt withheld, positions 2432-2480]
CCTTTGACGTTGGAGTCCACGTTCTTT
[37 nt withheld, positions 2508-2544]
ACCCTATCTCGGTCTATTCTTTTGATTTATAAGGGATTTTGCCGATTTCGGCCTATTGGTTAAAAAATGA
GCTGATTTAACAAAAATTTAACGCGAATTAATTCTGTGGAATGTGTGTCAGTTAGGGTGTGGAAAGTCCC
CAGGCTCCCCAGCAGGCAGAAGTATGCAAAGCATGCATCTCAATTAGTCAGCAACCAGGTGTGGAAAGTC
CCCAGGCTCCCCAGCAGGCAGAAGTATGCAAAGCATGCATCTCAATTAGTCAGCAACCATAGTCCCGCCC
CTAACTCCGCCCATCCCGCCCCTAACTCCGCCCAGTTCCGCCCATTCTCCGCCCCATGGCTGACTAATTT
TTTTTATTTATGCAGAGGCCGAGGCCGCCTCTGCCTCTGAGCTATTCCAGAAGTAGTGAGGAGGCTTTTT
TGGAGGCCTAGGCTTTTGCAAAAAGCTCCCGGGAGCTTGTATATCCATTTTCGGATCTGATCAAGAGACA
GGATGAGGATCGTTTCGCATGATTGAACAAGATGGATTGCACGCAGGTTCTCCGGCCGCTTGGGTGGAGA
GGCTATTCGGCTATGACTGGGCACAACAGACAATCGGCTGCTCTGATGCCGCCGTGTTCCGGCTGTCAGC
GCAGGGGCGCCCGGTTCTTTTTGTCAAGACCGACCTGTCCGGTGCCCTGAATGAACTGCAGGACGAGGCA
GCGCGGCTATCGTGGCTGGCCACGACGGGCGTTCCTTGCGCAGCTGTGCTCGACGTTGTCACTGAAGCGG
GAAGGGACTGGCTGCTATTGGGCGAAGTGCCGGGGCAGGATCTCCTGTCATCTCACCTTGCTCCTGCCGA
GAAAGTATCCATCATGGCTGATGCAATGCGGCGGCTGCATACGCTTGATCCGGCTACCTGCCCATTCGAC
CACCAAGCGAAACATCGCATCGAGCGAGCACGTACTCGGATGGAAGCCGGTCTTGTCGATCAGGATGATC
TGGACGAAGAGCATCAGGGGCTCGCGCCAGCCGAACTGTTCGCCAGGCTCAAGGCGCGCATGCCCGACGG
CGAGGATCTCGTCGTGACCCATGGCGATGCCTGCTTGCCGAATATCATGGTGGAAAATGGCCGCTTTTCT
GGATTCATCGACTGTGGCCGGCTGGGTGTGGCGGACCGCTATCAGGACATAGCGTTGGCTACCCGTGATA
TTGCTGAAGAGCTTGGCGGCGAATGGGCTGACCGCTTCCTCGTGCTTTACGGTATCGCCGCTCCCGATTC
GCAGCGCATCGCCTTCTATCGCCTTCTTGACGAGTTCTTCTGAGCGGGACTCTGGGGTTCGAAATGACCG
ACCAAGCGACGCCCAACCTGCCATCACGAGATTTCGATTCCACCGCCGCCTTCTATGAAAGGTTGGGCTT
CGGAATCGTTTTCCGGGACGCCGGCTGGATGATCCTCCAGCGCGGGGATCTCATGCTGGAGTTCTTCGCC
CACCCCAACTTGTTTATTGCAGCTTATAATGGTTACAAATAAAGCAATAGCATCACAAATTTCACAAATA
AAGCATTTTTTTCACTGCATTCTAGTTGTGGTTTGTCCAAACTCATCAATGTATCTTATCATGTCTGTAT
ACCGTCGACCTCTAGCTAGAGCTTGGCGTAATCATGGTCATAGCTGTTTCCTGTGTGAAATTGTTATCCG
CTCACAATTCCACACAACATACGAGCCGGAAGCATAAAGTGTAAAGCCTGGGGTGCCTAATGAGTGAGCT
AACTCACATTAATTGCGTTGCGCTCACTGCCCGCTTTCCAGTCGGGAAACCTGTCGTGCCAGCTGCATTA
ATGAATCGGCCAACGCGCGGGGAGAGGCGGTTTGCGTATTGGGCGCTCTTCCGCTTCCTCGCTCACTGAC
TCGCTGCGCTCGGTCGTTCGGCTGCGGCGAGCGGTATCAGCTCACTCAAAGGCGGTAATACGGTTATCCA
CAGAATCAGGGGATAACGCAGGAAAGAACATGTGAGCAAAAGGCCAGCAAAAGGCCAGGAACCGTAAAAA
GGCCGCGTTGCTGGCGTTTTTCCATAGGCTCCGCCCCCCTGACGAGCATCACAAAAATCGACGCTCAAGT
CAGAGGTGGCGAAACCCGACAGGACTATAAAGATACCAGGCGTTTCCCCCTGGAAGCTCCCTCGTGCGCT
CTCCTGTTCCGACCCTGCCGCTTACCGGATACCTGTCCGCCTTTCTCCCTTCGGGAAGCGTGGCGCTTTC
TCATAGCTCACGCTGTAGGTATCTCAGTTCGGTGTAGGTCGTTCGCTCCAAGCTGGGCTGTGTGCACGAA
CCCCCCGTTCAGCCCGACCGCTGCGCCTTATCCGGTAACTATCGTCTTGAGTCCAACCCGGTAAGACACG
ACTTATCGCCACTGGCAGCAGCCACTGGTAACAGGATTAGCAGAGCGAGGTATGTAGGCGGTGCTACAGA
GTTCTTGAAGTGGTGGCCTAACTACGGCTACACTAGAAGAACAGTATTTGGTATCTGCGCTCTGCTGAAG
CCAGTTACCTTCGGAAAAAGAGTTGGTAGCTCTTGATCCGGCAAACAAACCACCGCTGGTAGCGGTGGTT
TTTTTGTTTGCAAGCAGCAGATTACGCGCAGAAAAAAAGGATCTCAAGAAGATCCTTTGATCTTTTCTAC
GGGGTCTGACGCTCAGTGGAACGAAAACTCACGTTAAGGGATTTTGGTCATGAGATTATCAAAAAGGATC
TTCACCTAGATCCTTTTAAATTAAAAATGAAGTTTTAAATCAATCTAAAGTATATATGAGTAAACTTGGT
CTGACAGTTACCAATGCTTAATCAGTGAGGCACCTATCTCAGCGATCTGTCTATTTCGTTCATCCATAGT
TGCCTGACTCCCCGTCGTGTAGATAACTACGATACGGGAGGGCTTACCATCTGGCCCCAGTGCTGCAATG
ATACCGCGAGACCCACGCTCACCGGCTCCAGATTTATCAGCAATAAACCAGCCAGCCGGAAGGGCCGAGC
GCAGAAGTGGTCCTGCAACTTTATCCGCCTCCATCCAGTCTATTAATTGTTGCCGGGAAGCTAGAGTAAG
TAGTTCGCCAGTTAATAGTTTGCGCAACGTTGTTGCCATTGCTACAGGCATCGTGGTGTCACGCTCGTCG
TTTGGTATGGCTTCATTCAGCTCCGGTTCCCAACGATCAAGGCGAGTTACATGATCCCCCATGTTGTGCA
AAAAAGCGGTTAGCTCCTTCGGTCCTCCGATCGTTGTCAGAAGTAAGTTGGCCGCAGTGTTATCACTCAT
GGTTATGGCAGCACTGCATAATTCTCTTACTGTCATGCCATCCGTAAGATGCTTTTCTGTGACTGGTGAG
TACTCAACCAAGTCATTCTGAGAATAGTGTATGCGGCGACCGAGTTGCTCTTGCCCGGCGTCAATACGGG
ATAATACCGCGCCACATAGCAGAACTTTAAAAGTGCTCATCATTGGAAAACGTTCTTCGGGGCGAAAACT
CTCAAGGATCTTACCGCTGTTGAGATCCAGTTCGATGTAACCCACTCGTGCACCCAACTGATCTTCAGCA
TCTTTTACTTTCACCAGCGTTTCTGGGTGAGCAAAAACAGGAAGGCAAAATGCCGCAAAAAAGGGAATAA
GGGCGACACGGAAATGTTGAATACTCATACTCTTCCTTTTTCAATATTATTGAAGCATTTATCAGGGTTA
TTGTCTCATGAGCGGATACATATTTGAATGTATTTAGAAAAATAAACAAATAGGGGTTCCGCGCACATTT
CCCCGAAAAGTGCCACCTGACGTCGACGGATCGGGAGATCTCCCGATCCCCTATGGTGCACTCTCAGTAC
AATCTGCTCTGATGCCGCATAGTTAAGCCAGTATCTGCTCCCTGCTTGTGTGTTGGAGGTCGCTGAGTAG
TGCGCGAGC
